>Addgene plasmid #97058 | pEAHISSSO2373 | depositor full sequence | sequence record 178677 | Full coding sequence of SSO2373  protein with TEV-protease cleavable 6xHis
TGGCGAATGGG
[124 nt withheld, positions 12-135]
C
[91 nt withheld, positions 137-227]
A
[49 nt withheld, positions 229-277]
CCTTTGACGTTGGAGTCCACGTTCTTT
[37 nt withheld, positions 305-341]
ACCCTATCTCGGTCTATTCTTTTGATTTATAAGGGATTTTGCCGATTTCGGCCTATTGGTTAAAAAATGA
GCTGATTTAACAAAAATTTAACGCGAATTTTAACAAAATATTAACGTTTACAATTTCAGGTGGCACTTTT
CGGGGAAATGTGCGCGGAACCCCTATTTGTTTATTTTTCTAAATACATTCAAATATGTATCCGCTCATGA
GACAATAACCCTGATAAATGCTTCAATAATATTGAAAAAGGAAGAGTATGAGTATTCAACATTTCCGTGT
CGCCCTTATTCCCTTTTTTGCGGCATTTTGCCTTCCTGTTTTTGCTCACCCAGAAACGCTGGTGAAAGTA
AAAGATGCTGAAGATCAGTTGGGTGCACGAGTGGGTTACATCGAACTGGATCTCAACAGCGGTAAGATCC
TTGAGAGTTTTCGCCCCGAAGAACGTTTTCCAATGATGAGCACTTTTAAAGTTCTGCTATGTGGCGCGGT
ATTATCCCGTATTGACGCCGGGCAAGAGCAACTCGGTCGCCGCATACACTATTCTCAGAATGACTTGGTT
GAGTACTCACCAGTCACAGAAAAGCATCTTACGGATGGCATGACAGTAAGAGAATTATGCAGTGCTGCCA
TAACCATGAGTGATAACACTGCGGCCAACTTACTTCTGACAACGATCGGAGGACCGAAGGAGCTAACCGC
TTTTTTGCACAACATGGGGGATCATGTAACTCGCCTTGATCGTTGGGAACCGGAGCTGAATGAAGCCATA
CCAAACGACGAGCGTGACACCACGATGCCTGCAGCAATGGCAACAACGTTGCGCAAACTATTAACTGGCG
AACTACTTACTCTAGCTTCCCGGCAACAATTAATAGACTGGATGGAGGCGGATAAAGTTGCAGGACCACT
TCTGCGCTCGGCCCTTCCGGCTGGCTGGTTTATTGCTGATAAATCTGGAGCCGGTGAGCGTGGGTCTCGC
GGTATCATTGCAGCACTGGGGCCAGATGGTAAGCCCTCCCGTATCGTAGTTATCTACACGACGGGGAGTC
AGGCAACTATGGATGAACGAAATAGACAGATCGCTGAGATAGGTGCCTCACTGATTAAGCATTGGTAACT
GTCAGACCAAGTTTACTCATATATACTTTAGATTGATTTAAAACTTCATTTTTAATTTAAAAGGATCTAG
GTGAAGATCCTTTTTGATAATCTCATGACCAAAATCCCTTAACGTGAGTTTTCGTTCCACTGAGCGTCAG
ACCCCGTAGAAAAGATCAAAGGATCTTCTTGAGATCCTTTTTTTCTGCGCGTAATCTGCTGCTTGCAAAC
AAAAAAACCACCGCTACCAGCGGTGGTTTGTTTGCCGGATCAAGAGCTACCAACTCTTTTTCCGAAGGTA
ACTGGCTTCAGCAGAGCGCAGATACCAAATACTGTCCTTCTAGTGTAGCCGTAGTTAGGCCACCACTTCA
AGAACTCTGTAGCACCGCCTACATACCTCGCTCTGCTAATCCTGTTACCAGTGGCTGCTGCCAGTGGCGA
TAAGTCGTGTCTTACCGGGTTGGACTCAAGACGATAGTTACCGGATAAGGCGCAGCGGTCGGGCTGAACG
GGGGGTTCGTGCACACAGCCCAGCTTGGAGCGAACGACCTACACCGAACTGAGATACCTACAGCGTGAGC
TATGAGAAAGCGCCACGCTTCCCGAAGGGAGAAAGGCGGACAGGTATCCGGTAAGCGGCAGGGTCGGAAC
AGGAGAGCGCACGAGGGAGCTTCCAGGGGGAAACGCCTGGTATCTTTATAGTCCTGTCGGGTTTCGCCAC
CTCTGACTTGAGCGTCGATTTTTGTGATGCTCGTCAGGGGGGCGGAGCCTATGGAAAAACGCCAGCAACG
CGGCCTTTTTACGGTTCCTGGCCTTTTGCTGGCCTTTTGCTCACATGTTCTTTCCTGCGTTATCCCCTGA
TTCTGTGGATAACCGTATTACCGCCTTTGAGTGAGCTGATACCGCTCGCCGCAGCCGAACGACCGAGCGC
AGCGAGTCAGTGAGCGAGGAAGCGGAAGAGCGCCTGATGCGGTATTTTCTCCTTACGCATCTGTGCGGTA
TTTCACACCGCATATATGGTGCACTCTCAGTACAATCTGCTCTGATGCCGCATAGTTAAGCCAGTATACA
CTCCGCTATCGCTACGTGACTGGGTCATGGCTGCGCCCCGACACCCGCCAACACCCGCTGACGCGCCCTG
ACGGGCTTGTCTGCTCCCGGCATCCGCTTACAGACAAGCTGTGACCGTCTCCGGGAGCTGCATGTGTCAG
AGGTTTTCACCGTCATCACCGAAACGCGCGAGGCAGCTGCGGTAAAGCTCATCAGCGTGGTCGTGAAGCG
ATTCACAGATGTCTGCCTGTTCATCCGCGTCCAGCTCGTTGAGTTTCTCCAGAAGCGTTAATGTCTGGCT
TCTGATAAAGCGGGCCATGTTAAGGGCGGTTTTTTCCTGTTTGGTCACTGATGCCTCCGTGTAAGGGGGA
TTTCTGTTCATGGGGGTAATGATACCGATGAAACGAGAGAGGATGCTCACGATACGGGTTACTGATGATG
AACATGCCCGGTTACTGGAACGTTGTGAGGGTAAACAACTGGCGGTATGGATGCGGCGGGACCAGAGAAA
AATCACTCAGGGTCAATGCCAGCGCTTCGTTAATACAGATGTAGGTGTTCCACAGGGTAGCCAGCAGCAT
CCTGCGATGCAGATCCGGAACATAATGGTGCAGGGCGCTGACTTCCGCGTTTCCAGACTTTACGAAACAC
GGAAACCGAAGACCATTCATGTTGTTGCTCAGGTCGCAGACGTTTTGCAGCAGCAGTCGCTTCACGTTCG
CTCGCGTATCGGTGATTCATTCTGCTAACCAGTAAGGCAACCCCGCCAGCCTAGCCGGGTCCTCAACGAC
AGGAGCACGATCATGCGCACCCGTGGCCAGGACCCAACGCTGCCCGAGATCTCGATCCCGCGAAATTAAT
ACGACTCACTATAGGGAGACCACAACGGTTTCCCTCTAGAAATAATTTTGTTTAACTTTAAGAAGGAGAT
ATACATATGTCGTACTACCATCACCATCACCATCACGATTACGACATCCCAACGACCGAAAACCTGTATT
TTCAGGGCGCCATGATAATCTTGTTCATCACGGTAGAAGATGAAAAATTAGAAGTAGTTAAAAAAGTGAT
TGGGAAACTAGAACAATTTACTGATACTAAAATTATATATGATGAAAGAACAAAAACTTTTAATATACTA
CCTAAGGGACAGAATCAGTACGAAACTCTTAAGGCTGTCTCTGTAATAAGAGCAATAGGTTTAGGATTCG
ATGAGCAATCGGCCTTCAGATTGCTTAGCGATGAGTATACTTTAGATGTAATCGATTTGAAAGCTCTTAT
AGGAAGTAATCCAGATACGATAAGAAGAGTAAAGGGAAGAATAATAGGAGAAAATGGAAAAACTAAGAGA
ATAATACAAGAGTATACTGGAGTAGATATTTCCATTTACGGCCACTACATAGGAGTATTGGGACCTTACG
ATCAAGTTCAAATAGCTAAAAAGGCGATAGAGCTTCTGATTGATGGGAAAGAGCATTCCTCAGTTTACAA
GTTCCTAGATAAGGCAGAAAAGGATCTGATAATATATAAAACTTCTAAATTAAGAAGAAAAGGGATTAGC
GAGATCAAGGATAATGGATAAGGATCCGAATTCGAGCTCCGTCGACAAGCTTGCGGCCGCACTCGAGCAC
CACCACCACCACCACTGAGATCCGGCTGCTAACAAAGCCCGAAAGGAAGCTGAGTTGGCTGCTGCCACCG
CTGAGCAATAACTAGCATAACCCCTTGGGGCCTCTAAACGGGTCTTGAGGGGTTTTTTGCTGAAAGGAGG
AACTATATCCGGAT
Features (pLannotate 1.2.2; 14 found; start..end, strand, type, name):
     12..467     +  rep_origin     f1 ori (sequence partly withheld): f1 bacteriophage origin of replication; arrow indicates direction of (+) strand synthesis
    494..598     +  promoter       AmpR promoter: bla
    599..1459    +  CDS            AmpR: β-lactamase; bla; confers resistance to ampicillin, carbenicillin, and related antibiotics
   1630..2218    +  rep_origin     ori: high-copy-number ColE1/pMB1/pBR322/pUC origin of replication
   2404..2546    -  misc_feature   bom: basis of mobility region from pBR322
   2648..2839    -  CDS            rop: Rop protein, which maintains plasmids at low copy number; rop
   2856..3236    +  CDS            YPB1_ECOLX: Protein predicted: Swiss-Prot protein existence level 4. From Escherichia coli.
   3348..3366    +  promoter       T7 promoter: promoter for bacteriophage T7 RNA polymerase
   3398..3420    +  RBS            RBS: efficient ribosome binding site from bacteriophage T7 gene 10 (Olins and Rangwala, 1989)
   3438..3457    +  CDS            8xHis (fragment): 8xHis affinity tag
   3479..3499    +  CDS            TEV site: tobacco etch virus (TEV) protease recognition and cleavage site
   4119..4136    +  CDS            9xHis (fragment): 9xHis affinity tag
   4146..4195    +  CDS            SET1 (fragment): solubility-enhancement tag derived from T7 phage gene 10B
   4203..4250    +  terminator     T7 terminator: transcription terminator for bacteriophage T7 RNA polymerase
