>Addgene plasmid #97058 | pEAHISSSO2373 | addgene full sequence | sequence record 183113 | Addgene NGS Result
TGGCGAATGGG
[124 nt withheld, positions 12-135]
C
[91 nt withheld, positions 137-227]
A
[49 nt withheld, positions 229-277]
CCTTTGACGTTGGAGTCCACGTTCTTT
[37 nt withheld, positions 305-341]
ACCCTATCTCGGTCTATTCTTTTGATTTATAAGGGATTTTGCCGATTTCGGCCTATTGGTTAAAAAATGA
GCTGATTTAACAAAAATTTAACGCGAATTTTAACAAAATATTAACGCTTACAATTTAGGTGGCACTTTTC
GGGGAAATGTGCGCGGAACCCCTATTTGTTTATTTTTCTAAATACATTCAAATATGTATCCGCTCATGAG
ACAATAACCCTGATAAATGCTTCAATAATATTGAAAAAGGAAGAGTATGAGTATTCAACATTTCCGTGTC
GCCCTTATTCCCTTTTTTGCGGCATTTTGCCTTCCTGTTTTTGCTCACCCAGAAACGCTGGTGAAAGTAA
AAGATGCTGAAGATCAGTTGGGTGCACGAGTGGGTTACATCGAACTGGATCTCAACAGCGGTAAGATCCT
TGAGAGTTTTCGCCCCGAAGAACGTTTTCCAATGATGAGCACTTTTAAAGTTCTGCTATGTGGCGCGGTA
TTATCCCGTATTGACGCCGGGCAAGAGCAACTCGGTCGCCGCATACACTATTCTCAGAATGACTTGGTTG
AGTACTCACCAGTCACAGAAAAGCATCTTACGGATGGCATGACAGTAAGAGAATTATGCAGTGCTGCCAT
AACCATGAGTGATAACACTGCGGCCAACTTACTTCTGACAACGATCGGAGGACCGAAGGAGCTAACCGCT
TTTTTGCACAACATGGGGGATCATGTAACTCGCCTTGATCGTTGGGAACCGGAGCTGAATGAAGCCATAC
CAAACGACGAGCGTGACACCACGATGCCTGCAGCAATGGCAACAACGTTGCGCAAACTATTAACTGGCGA
ACTACTTACTCTAGCTTCCCGGCAACAATTAATAGACTGGATGGAGGCGGATAAAGTTGCAGGACCACTT
CTGCGCTCGGCCCTTCCGGCTGGCTGGTTTATTGCTGATAAATCTGGAGCCGGTGAGCGTGGGTCTCGCG
GTATCATTGCAGCACTGGGGCCAGATGGTAAGCCCTCCCGTATCGTAGTTATCTACACGACGGGGAGTCA
GGCAACTATGGATGAACGAAATAGACAGATCGCTGAGATAGGTGCCTCACTGATTAAGCATTGGTAACTG
TCAGACCAAGTTTACTCATATATACTTTAGATTGATTTAAAACTTCATTTTTAATTTAAAAGGATCTAGG
TGAAGATCCTTTTTGATAATCTCATGACCAAAATCCCTTAACGTGAGTTTTCGTTCCACTGAGCGTCAGA
CCCCGTAGAAAAGATCAAAGGATCTTCTTGAGATCCTTTTTTTCTGCGCGTAATCTGCTGCTTGCAAACA
AAAAAACCACCGCTACCAGCGGTGGTTTGTTTGCCGGATCAAGAGCTACCAACTCTTTTTCCGAAGGTAA
CTGGCTTCAGCAGAGCGCAGATACCAAATACTGTCCTTCTAGTGTAGCCGTAGTTAGGCCACCACTTCAA
GAACTCTGTAGCACCGCCTACATACCTCGCTCTGCTAATCCTGTTACCAGTGGCTGCTGCCAGTGGCGAT
AAGTCGTGTCTTACCGGGTTGGACTCAAGACGATAGTTACCGGATAAGGCGCAGCGGTCGGGCTGAACGG
GGGGTTCGTGCACACAGCCCAGCTTGGAGCGAACGACCTACACCGAACTGAGATACCTACAGCGTGAGCT
ATGAGAAAGCGCCACGCTTCCCGAAGGGAGAAAGGCGGACAGGTATCCGGTAAGCGGCAGGGTCGGAACA
GGAGAGCGCACGAGGGAGCTTCCAGGGGGAAACGCCTGGTATCTTTATAGTCCTGTCGGGTTTCGCCACC
TCTGACTTGAGCGTCGATTTTTGTGATGCTCGTCAGGGGGGCGGAGCCTATGGAAAAACGCCAGCAACGC
GGCCTTTTTACGGTTCCTGGCCTTTTGCTGGCCTTTTGCTCACATGTTCTTTCCTGCGTTATCCCCTGAT
TCTGTGGATAACCGTATTACCGCCTTTGAGTGAGCTGATACCGCTCGCCGCAGCCGAACGACCGAGCGCA
GCGAGTCAGTGAGCGAGGAAGCGGAAGAGCGCCTGATGCGGTATTTTCTCCTTACGCATCTGTGCGGTAT
TTCACACCGCAATGGTGCACTCTCAGTACAATCTGCTCTGATGCCGCATAGTTAAGCCAGTATACACTCC
GCTATCGCTACGTGACTGGGTCATGGCTGCGCCCCGACACCCGCCAACACCCGCTGACGCGCCCTGACGG
GCTTGTCTGCTCCCGGCATCCGCTTACAGACAAGCTGTGACCGTCTCCGGGAGCTGCATGTGTCAGAGGT
TTTCACCGTCATCACCGAAACGCGCGAGGCAGCTGCGGTAAAGCTCATCAGCGTGGTCGTGAAGCGATTC
ACAGATGTCTGCCTGTTCATCCGCGTCCAGCTCGTTGAGTTTCTCCAGAAGCGTTAATGTCTGGCTTCTG
ATAAAGCGGGCCATGTTAAGGGCGGTTTTTTCCTGTTTGGTCACTGATGCCTCCGTGTAAGGGGGATTTC
TGTTCATGGGGGTAATGATACCGATGAAACGAGAGAGGATGCTCACGATACGGGTTACTGATGATGAACA
TGCCCGGTTACTGGAACGTTGTGAGGGTAAACAACTGGCGGTATGGATGCGGCGGGACCAGAGAAAAATC
ACTCAGGGTCAATGCCAGCGCTTCGTTAATACAGATGTAGGTGTTCCACAGGGTAGCCAGCAGCATCCTG
CGATGCAGATCCGGAACATAATGGTGCAGGGCGCTGACTTCCGCGTTTCCAGACTTTACGAAACACGGAA
ACCGAAGACCATTCATGTTGTTGCTCAGGTCGCAGACGTTTTGCAGCAGCAGTCGCTTCACGTTCGCTCG
CGTATCGGTGATTCATTCTGCTAACCAGTAAGGCAACCCCGCCAGCCTAGCCGGGTCCTCAACGACAGGA
GCACGATCATGCGCACCCGTGGCCAGGACCCAACGCTGCCCGAGATCTCGATCCCGCGAAATTAATACGA
CTCACTATAGGGAGACCACAACGGTTTCCCTCTAGAAATAATTTTGTTTAACTTTAAGAAGGAGATATAC
ATATGTCGTACTACCATCACCATCACCATCACGATTACGACATCCCAACGACCGAAAACCTGTATTTTCA
GGGCGCCATGATAATCTTGTTCATCACGGTAGAAGATGAAAAATTAGAAGTAGTTAAAAAAGTGATTGGG
AAACTAGAACAATTTACTGATACTAAAATTATATATGATGAAAGAACAAAAACTTTTAATATACTACCTA
AGGGACAGAATCAGTACGAAACTCTTAAGGCTGTCTCTGTAATAAGAGCAATAGGTTTAGGATTCGATGA
GCATTCGGCCTTCAGATTGCTTAGCGATGAGTATACTTTAGATGTAATCGATTTGAAAGCTCTTATAGGA
AGTAATCCAGATACGATAAGAAGAGTAAAGGGAAGAATAATAGGAGAAAATGGAAAAACTAAGAGAATAA
TACAAGAGTATACTGGAGTAGATATTTCCATTTACGGCCACTACATAGGAGTATTGGGACCTTACGATCA
AGTTCAAATAGCTAAAAAGGCGATAGAGCTTCTGATTGATGGGAAAGAGCATTCCTCAGTTTACAAGTTC
CTAGATAAGGCAGAAAAGGATCTGATAATATATAAAACTTCTAAATTAAGAAGAAAAGGGATTAGCGAGA
TCAAGGATAATGGATAAGGGATCCGAATTCGAGCTCCGTCGACAAGCTTGCGGCCGCACTCGAGCACCAC
CACCACCACCACTGAGATCCGGCTGCTAACAAAGCCCGAAAGGAAGCTGAGTTGGCTGCTGCCACCGCTG
AGCAATAACTAGCATAACCCCTTGGGGCCTCTAAACGGGTCTTGAGGGGTTTTTTGCTGAAAGGAGGAAC
TATATCCGGAT
Features (pLannotate 1.2.2; 14 found; start..end, strand, type, name):
     12..440     +  rep_origin     f1 ori (sequence partly withheld): f1 bacteriophage origin of replication; arrow indicates direction of (+) strand synthesis
    493..597     +  promoter       AmpR promoter: bla
    598..1458    +  CDS            AmpR: β-lactamase; bla; confers resistance to ampicillin, carbenicillin, and related antibiotics
   1629..2217    +  rep_origin     ori: high-copy-number ColE1/pMB1/pBR322/pUC origin of replication
   2403..2542    -  misc_feature   bom: basis of mobility region from pBR322
   2644..2835    -  CDS            rop: Rop protein, which maintains plasmids at low copy number; rop
   2852..3232    +  CDS            YPB1_ECOLX: Protein predicted: Swiss-Prot protein existence level 4. From Escherichia coli.
   3344..3362    +  promoter       T7 promoter: promoter for bacteriophage T7 RNA polymerase
   3394..3416    +  RBS            RBS: efficient ribosome binding site from bacteriophage T7 gene 10 (Olins and Rangwala, 1989)
   3434..3453    +  CDS            8xHis (fragment): 8xHis affinity tag
   3475..3495    +  CDS            TEV site: tobacco etch virus (TEV) protease recognition and cleavage site
   4116..4133    +  CDS            9xHis (fragment): 9xHis affinity tag
   4143..4192    +  CDS            SET1 (fragment): solubility-enhancement tag derived from T7 phage gene 10B
   4200..4247    +  terminator     T7 terminator: transcription terminator for bacteriophage T7 RNA polymerase
