[The description below was written by a language model from this plasmid's Addgene catalogue record and pLannotate feature annotations shown in this document.]
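Description:
pEAHISSSO2373 is a bacterial T7 expression plasmid for producing the protein encoded by Sulfolobus solfataricus open reading frame SSO2373. It is built on pEAHISTEV, a derivative of the Gateway destination vector pDEST14, and the 570 bp insert brings the total to about 4.3 kb. The backbone carries a ColE1/pMB1-type origin with the pBR322 bom region and a rop gene, an f1 phage origin, and a β-lactamase cassette conferring ampicillin resistance. The catalogue lists the plasmid as high copy, although Rop normally acts to lower copy number. It is maintained in a standard cloning strain, and protein expression is done in DE3 hosts, which supply T7 RNA polymerase.

The expression cassette consists of a T7 promoter followed by the phage T7 gene 10 ribosome binding site, a short His tag (recorded as 6xHis), a TEV protease recognition site, the SSO2373 coding region, and a T7 terminator. This allows the protein to be captured by metal-affinity chromatography and the N-terminal tag then removed with TEV protease. The ORF itself is not annotated in either feature table, but it fits the gap between the TEV site and the downstream elements. Both tables also detect a second His-tag fragment and a T7 gene 10B-derived fragment just upstream of the terminator. The record does not say whether these are translated; they may be vector remnants lying beyond the insert's stop codon.

The depositor and repository sequences differ by only a few bases in length and have matching annotations. The depositor comment mentions a Q69H variant in "HQPRT", but the record does not explain how that name relates to SSO2373. The plasmid comes from a structural proteomics programme, consistent with use in recombinant protein production for structural study.
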