Addgene plasmid #97058: pEAHISSSO2373
Purpose: Expressing Sulfolobus solfataricus orf SSO2373 protein
Depositing lab: Huanting Liu & James Naismith. Depositing organization: University of St. Andrews. Publication: The Scottish Structural Proteomics Facility: targets, methods and outputs. Oke M, Carter LG, Johnson KA, Liu H, McMahon SA, Yan X, Kerou M, Weikart ND, Kadi N, Sheikh MA, Schmelz S, Dorward M, Zawadzki M, Cozens C, Falconer H, Powers H, Overton IM, van Niekerk CA, Peng X, Patel P, Garrett RA, Prangishvili D, Botting CH, Coote PJ, Dryden DT, Barton GJ, Schwarz-Linek U, Challis GL, Taylor GL, White MF, Naismith JH. J Struct Funct Genomics. 2010 Jun;11(2):167-80. doi: 10.1007/s10969-010-9090-y. Epub 2010 Apr 24. PubMed 20419351.
Backbone
  Vector backbone: pEAHISTEV, modified from pDEST14
  Backbone manufacturer: BSRC, University of St Andrews
  Backbone size w/o insert (bp): 3705
  Total vector size (bp): 4275
  Modifications to backbone: none
Growth in bacteria
  Bacterial resistance: Ampicillin, 100 μg/mL
  Growth temperature: 37°C
  Growth strain: DH5alpha
  Growth instructions: Protei expression in DE3 strains
  Copy number: High Copy
Gene/Insert
  Gene/Insert name: S. solfataricus orf SSO2373 (alt name: SSO2373)
  Species: Sulfolobus solfataricus
  Insert size (bp): 570
  Mutation: none
  Promoter: T7
  Tag / fusion protein: N-terminal TEV protease cleavable 6xHis tag (N terminal on backbone)
  Cloning method: Gateway Cloning
  Sequencing primers: 5′ T7 promoter; 3′ T7 terminator
Resource information
  A portion of this plasmid was derived from a plasmid made by: original
Terms and licenses: Academic/Nonprofit Terms; Industry Terms: Not Available to Industry
Depositor comments: Addgene's sequencing results found an Q69H mutation in HQPRT. This natural variant sequence is not known to affect enzyme function.
How to cite: pEAHISSSO2373 was a gift from Huanting Liu & James Naismith (Addgene plasmid # 97058 ; http://n2t.net/addgene:97058 ; RRID:Addgene_97058)
